Addgene plasmid #214535: AiP1745 - pAAV-AiE2426m-minBG-SYFP2-WPRE-BGHpA
Purpose: AiE2426m is an enhancer sequence, designed to drive AAV-mediated transgene expression in specific populations of brain cells
Depositing lab: Allen Institute for Brain Science & Bosiljka Tasic. Depositing organization: Allen Institute. Publication: A suite of enhancer AAVs and transgenic mouse lines for genetic access to cortical cell types. Ben-Simon Y, Hooper M, Narayan S, Daigle TL, Dwivedi D, Way SW, Oster A, Stafford DA, Mich JK, Taormina MJ, Martinez RA, Opitz-Araya X, Roth JR, Alexander JR, Allen S, Amster A, Arbuckle J, Ayala A, Baker PM, Bakken TE, Barcelli T, Barta S, Bendrick J, Bertagnolli D, Bielstein C, Bishwakarma P, Bowlus J, Boyer G, Brouner K, Casian B, Casper T, Chakka AB, Chakrabarty R, Chance RK, Chavan S, Clark M, Colbert K, Collman F, Daniel S, Departee M, DiValentin P, Donadio N, Dotson N, Egdorf T, Fliss T, Gabitto M, Garcia J, Gary A, Gasperini M, Gloe J, Goldy J, Gore BB, Graybuck L, Greisman N, Haeseleer F, Halterman C, Haradon Z, Hastings SD, Helback O, Ho W, Hockemeyer D, Huang C, Huff S, Hunker A, Johansen N, Jones D, Juneau Z, Kalmbach B, Kannan M, Khem S, Kussick E, Kutsal R, Larsen R, Lee C, Lee AY, Leibly M, Lenz GH, Li S, Liang E, Lusk N, Madigan Z, Malloy J, Malone J, McCue R, Melchor J, Mollenkopf T, Moosman S, Morin E, Newman D, Ng L, Ngo K, Omstead V, Otto S, Oyama A, Pena N, Pham T, Phillips E, Pom CA, Potekhina L, Ransford S, Ray PL, Rette D, Reynoldson C, Rimorin C, Rocha D, Ruiz A, Sanchez REA, Sawyer L, Sedeno-Cortes A, Sevigny JP, Shapovalova N, Shepard N, Shulga L, Sigler AR, Siverts L, Soliman S, Somasundaram S, Staats B, Stewart K, Szelenyi E, Tieu M, Trader C, Tran A, van Velthoven CTJ, Walker M, Wang Y, Weed N, Wirthlin M, Wood T, Wynalda B, Yao Z, Zhou T, Ariza J, Dee N, Reding M, Ronellenfitch K, Mufti S, Sunkin SM, Smith KA, Esposito L, Waters J, Thyagarajan B, Yao S, Lein ES, Zeng H, Levi BP, Ngai J, Ting JT, Tasic B. Cell. 2025 May 16:S0092-8674(25)00513-6. doi: 10.1016/j.cell.2025.05.002. PubMed 40403729.
Backbone
  Vector backbone: pAAV2
  Vector type: AAV
Growth in bacteria
  Bacterial resistance: Ampicillin, 100 μg/mL
  Growth temperature: 37°C
  Growth strain: NEB Stable
  Copy number: High Copy
Gene/Insert
  Gene/Insert name: SYFP2
  Species: Synthetic
  Promoter: minBG
  Cloning method: Gibson Cloning
Terms and licenses: Academic/Nonprofit Terms; Industry Terms: Not Available to Industry
Depositor comments: 5' Cloning Site: SgrAI (destroyed), 3' Cloning Site: SgrAI (destroyed). Please visit https://doi.org/10.1101/2024.06.10.597244 for bioRxiv preprint.
How to cite: AiP1745 - pAAV-AiE2426m-minBG-SYFP2-WPRE-BGHpA was a gift from Allen Institute for Brain Science & Bosiljka Tasic (Addgene plasmid # 214535 ; http://n2t.net/addgene:214535 ; RRID:Addgene_214535)
