[The description below was written by a language model from this plasmid's Addgene catalogue record and pLannotate feature annotations shown in this document.]
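Description:
AiP1745 - pAAV-AiE2426m-minBG-SYFP2-WPRE-BGHpA is an AAV transfer plasmid built on a pAAV2 backbone, intended for packaging recombinant adeno-associated virus that reports enhancer activity in the brain. It is maintained in bacteria as a high-copy plasmid through a ColE1/pUC-type origin and selected with ampicillin via the β-lactamase gene and its native promoter. The backbone also carries an f1/M13 phage origin and short remnants of pBR322 rop and bom sequences. AAV2 inverted terminal repeats flank the payload and provide the signals for replication and encapsidation of the vector genome. One ITR is annotated in full, while the other is detected only as two short fragments.

Between the ITRs, the enhancer AiE2426m is placed upstream of the minimal beta-globin promoter (minBG), which has little activity by itself, so expression depends on the cell-type specificity of the enhancer. This unit drives SYFP2, a monomeric, rapidly maturing yellow fluorescent protein derived from Aequorea victoria. SYFP2 is followed by WPRE sequence (annotated as two fragments), which enhances transcript stability and expression, and by the bovine growth hormone polyadenylation signal. Neither the enhancer nor minBG is annotated in the feature tables, though the unannotated region upstream of SYFP2 in the depositor sequence is where they would lie. The record does not state which brain cell population the enhancer targets.

The two sequence records differ in length: the depositor sequence is 4,930 nt, whereas the repository's sequencing result is 4,245 nt. The shorter record has much less unannotated sequence upstream of SYFP2, so it may not cover the enhancer region completely. The construct belongs to a collection of enhancer AAVs for genetic access to cortical cell types, and here it serves to label those cells fluorescently.
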