Features (pLannotate 1.2.2; 14 found; start..end, strand, type, name):
     12..39      +  repeat_region  AAV2 ITR (fragment): inverted terminal repeat of adeno-associated virus serotype 2 inverted
     68..95      +  repeat_region  AAV2 ITR (fragment): inverted terminal repeat of adeno-associated virus serotype 2 inverted
    948..1664    +  CDS            SYFP2: SYFP2 is a basic (constitutively fluorescent) yellow fluorescent protein published in 2006, derived from Aequorea victoria. It is reported to be a very rapidly-maturing monomer with moderate acid sensitivity.
   1704..1861    +  misc_feature   WPRE (fragment): woodchuck hepatitis virus posttranscriptional regulatory element
   1867..1947    +  misc_feature   WPRE (fragment): woodchuck hepatitis virus posttranscriptional regulatory element
   1964..2075    +  polyA_signal   bGH poly(A) signal: bovine growth hormone polyadenylation signal
   2193..2333    +  repeat_region  AAV2 ITR: inverted terminal repeat of adeno-associated virus serotype 2 inverted
   2338..2389    -  misc_feature   bom (fragment): basis of mobility region from pBR322
   2408..2788    +  rep_origin     M13 ori (sequence partly withheld): M13 bacteriophage origin of replication; arrow indicates direction of (+) strand synthesis
   2864..2913    -  misc_feature   bom (fragment): basis of mobility region from pBR322
   3015..3050    -  CDS            rop (fragment): Rop protein, which maintains plasmids at low copy number; rop
   3145..3249    +  promoter       AmpR promoter: bla
   3250..4110    +  CDS            AmpR: β-lactamase; bla; confers resistance to ampicillin, carbenicillin, and related antibiotics
   4281..4869    +  rep_origin     ori: high-copy-number ColE1/pMB1/pBR322/pUC origin of replication
>Addgene plasmid #214535 | AiP1745 - pAAV-AiE2426m-minBG-SYFP2-WPRE-BGHpA | depositor full sequence | sequence record 425497 | AiP1745 - pAAV-AiE2426m-minBG-SYFP2-WPRE-BGHpA sequence 4930 bps
CCTGCAGGCAGCTGCGCGCTCGCTCGCTCACTGAGGCCGCCCGGGCGTCGGGCGACCTTTGGTCGCCCGG
CCTCAGTGAGCGAGCGAGCGCGCAGAGAGGGAGTGGCCAACTCCATCACTAGGGGTTCCTGCGGCCGCAC
GCGTTGTAAGAGTAATAATCGACTGCACAAGGAGATACCACAGATAGCTAATTGTTACCTAGATCTTTCT
CTGTTCTTGTCCTTTTCAAAAGCTCCTGTAAACTCCTGTCCTTTAGATCTATTTTAAGACAGCAGAAGCA
CAACTCTTTGCATATTATTTCTCCTCTGTCAGGGAAGAGGCAGATTCTGCAGGTGATGTCATATCCCAGT
GCACGTCACCACTGCTCAGTGACACACACTGCTGGGTCTGGAGCTTGCTGTACCCCTCCCTTTGATGCAA
GGAGTGAGGCATATGAGATGGCATTTCATTGTAATCTCTGGACTGGATGTTAGTCATGGAATATTTCAGA
GGGAGCCTGAAGTGAGCTGAGGAAATAATGTCACTCCGAAGTCAAGGGAACCTGCGCAAAGATGAGCAAT
GTGCGGCCTCCCTGACAGCGACGGATCCGCTGCTTCCAGCCTGGGACTGTGCCGTCTCACTTTTTGCTGC
TTGTCTAGTTATTTTTAAAGCCCCAACTTATTATTGTCCTGACTCATTTCCAGGAGTGTCCCCCCCACCC
CCGCCATGTCTTCAGAGAAGGATTCATCAGCTGGCTGGATACAGAGGCAACTTTGTGGTGTGGGCTTGGC
TTCTTGCTCACGGTGAGAATCTGGGCAAACCTTACCTCTTTCATTTCTCTCTCCCATCAGTGCCCTTCAG
ATGCATCGGAGCTCGGGCTGGGCATAAAAGTCAGGGCAGAGCCATCTATTGCTTACATTTGCTTCTGGGA
TCCAGATCTTTCGAAGCTAGCGCTACCGGTCGCCACCATGGTGAGCAAGGGCGAGGAGCTGTTCACCGGG
GTGGTGCCCATCCTGGTCGAGCTGGACGGCGACGTAAACGGCCACAAGTTCAGCGTGTCCGGCGAGGGCG
AGGGCGATGCCACCTACGGCAAGCTGACCCTGAAGCTGATCTGCACCACCGGCAAGCTGCCCGTGCCCTG
GCCCACCCTCGTGACCACCCTGGGCTACGGCGTGCAGTGCTTCGCCCGCTACCCCGACCACATGAAGCAG
CACGACTTCTTCAAGTCCGCCATGCCCGAAGGCTACGTCCAGGAGCGCACCATCTTCTTCAAGGACGACG
GCAACTACAAGACCCGCGCCGAGGTGAAGTTCGAGGGCGACACCCTGGTGAACCGCATCGAGCTGAAGGG
CATCGACTTCAAGGAGGACGGCAACATCCTGGGGCACAAGCTGGAGTACAACTACAACAGCCACAACGTC
TATATCACCGCCGACAAGCAGAAGAACGGCATCAAGGCCAACTTCAAGATCCGCCACAACATCGAGGACG
GCGGCGTGCAGCTCGCCGACCACTACCAGCAGAACACCCCCATCGGCGACGGCCCCGTGCTGCTGCCCGA
CAACCACTACCTGAGCTACCAGTCCAAGCTGAGCAAAGACCCCAACGAGAAGCGCGATCACATGGTCCTG
CTGGAGTTCGTGACCGCCGCCGGGATCACTCTCGGCATGGACGAGCTGTACAAGTAAGTCGACGGCGCGC
CGCGGCCGCGAATTCGATATCATAATCAACCTCTGGATTACAAAATTTGTGAAAGATTGACTGGTATTCT
TAACTATGTTGCTCCTTTTACGCTATGTGGATACGCTGCTTTAATGCCTTTGTATCATGCTATTGCTTCC
CGTATGGCTTTCATTTTCTCCTCCTTGTATAAATCCTGGTTAGTTCTTGCCACGGCGGAACTCATCGCCG
CCTGCCTTGCCCGCTGCTGGACAGGGGCTCGGCTGTTGGGCACTGACAATTCCGTGGCTCGAGAGATCTT
CGACTGTGCCTTCTAGTTGCCAGCCATCTGTTGTTTGCCCCTCCCCCGTGCCTTCCTTGACCCTGGAAGG
TGCCACTCCCACTGTCCTTTCCTAATAAAATGAGGAAATTGCATCGCATTGTCTGAGTAGGTGTCATTCT
ATTCTGGGGGGTGGGGTGGGGCAGGACAGCAAGGGGGAGGATTGGGAAGACAATAGCAGGCATGAGATCT
CACGTGCGGACCGAGCGGCCGCAGGAACCCCTAGTGATGGAGTTGGCCACTCCCTCTCTGCGCGCTCGCT
CGCTCACTGAGGCCGGGCGACCAAAGGTCGCCCGACGCCCGGGCTTTGCCCGGGCGGCCTCAGTGAGCGA
GCGAGCGCGCAGCTGCCTGCAGGGGCGCCTGATGCGGTATTTTCTCCTTACGCATCTGTGCGGTATTTCA
CACCGCATA
[142 nt withheld, positions 2390-2531]
C
[141 nt withheld, positions 2533-2673]
CCTTTGACGTTGGAGTCCACGTTCTTT
[37 nt withheld, positions 2701-2737]
ACCCTATCTCGGGCTATTCTTTTGATTTATAAGGGATTTTGCCGATTTCGGCCTATTGGTTAAAAAATGA
GCTGATTTAACAAAAATTTAACGCGAATTTTAACAAAATATTAACGTTTACAATTTTATGGTGCACTCTC
AGTACAATCTGCTCTGATGCCGCATAGTTAAGCCAGCCCCGACACCCGCCAACACCCGCTGACGCGCCCT
GACGGGCTTGTCTGCTCCCGGCATCCGCTTACAGACAAGCTGTGACCGTCTCCGGGAGCTGCATGTGTCA
GAGGTTTTCACCGTCATCACCGAAACGCGCGAGACGAAAGGGCCTCGTGATACGCCTATTTTTATAGGTT
AATGTCATGATAATAATGGTTTCTTAGACGTCAGGTGGCACTTTTCGGGGAAATGTGCGCGGAACCCCTA
TTTGTTTATTTTTCTAAATACATTCAAATATGTATCCGCTCATGAGACAATAACCCTGATAAATGCTTCA
ATAATATTGAAAAAGGAAGAGTATGAGTATTCAACATTTCCGTGTCGCCCTTATTCCCTTTTTTGCGGCA
TTTTGCCTTCCTGTTTTTGCTCACCCAGAAACGCTGGTGAAAGTAAAAGATGCTGAAGATCAGTTGGGTG
CACGAGTGGGTTACATCGAACTGGATCTCAACAGCGGTAAGATCCTTGAGAGTTTTCGCCCCGAAGAACG
TTTTCCAATGATGAGCACTTTTAAAGTTCTGCTATGTGGCGCGGTATTATCCCGTATTGACGCCGGGCAA
GAGCAACTCGGTCGCCGCATACACTATTCTCAGAATGACTTGGTTGAGTACTCACCAGTCACAGAAAAGC
ATCTTACGGATGGCATGACAGTAAGAGAATTATGCAGTGCTGCCATAACCATGAGTGATAACACTGCGGC
CAACTTACTTCTGACAACGATCGGAGGACCGAAGGAGCTAACCGCTTTTTTGCACAACATGGGGGATCAT
GTAACTCGCCTTGATCGTTGGGAACCGGAGCTGAATGAAGCCATACCAAACGACGAGCGTGACACCACGA
TGCCTGTAGCAATGGCAACAACGTTGCGCAAACTATTAACTGGCGAACTACTTACTCTAGCTTCCCGGCA
ACAATTAATAGACTGGATGGAGGCGGATAAAGTTGCAGGACCACTTCTGCGCTCGGCCCTTCCGGCTGGC
TGGTTTATTGCTGATAAATCTGGAGCCGGTGAGCGTGGGTCTCGCGGTATCATTGCAGCACTGGGGCCAG
ATGGTAAGCCCTCCCGTATCGTAGTTATCTACACGACGGGGAGTCAGGCAACTATGGATGAACGAAATAG
ACAGATCGCTGAGATAGGTGCCTCACTGATTAAGCATTGGTAACTGTCAGACCAAGTTTACTCATATATA
CTTTAGATTGATTTAAAACTTCATTTTTAATTTAAAAGGATCTAGGTGAAGATCCTTTTTGATAATCTCA
TGACCAAAATCCCTTAACGTGAGTTTTCGTTCCACTGAGCGTCAGACCCCGTAGAAAAGATCAAAGGATC
TTCTTGAGATCCTTTTTTTCTGCGCGTAATCTGCTGCTTGCAAACAAAAAAACCACCGCTACCAGCGGTG
GTTTGTTTGCCGGATCAAGAGCTACCAACTCTTTTTCCGAAGGTAACTGGCTTCAGCAGAGCGCAGATAC
CAAATACTGTCCTTCTAGTGTAGCCGTAGTTAGGCCACCACTTCAAGAACTCTGTAGCACCGCCTACATA
CCTCGCTCTGCTAATCCTGTTACCAGTGGCTGCTGCCAGTGGCGATAAGTCGTGTCTTACCGGGTTGGAC
TCAAGACGATAGTTACCGGATAAGGCGCAGCGGTCGGGCTGAACGGGGGGTTCGTGCACACAGCCCAGCT
TGGAGCGAACGACCTACACCGAACTGAGATACCTACAGCGTGAGCTATGAGAAAGCGCCACGCTTCCCGA
AGGGAGAAAGGCGGACAGGTATCCGGTAAGCGGCAGGGTCGGAACAGGAGAGCGCACGAGGGAGCTTCCA
GGGGGAAACGCCTGGTATCTTTATAGTCCTGTCGGGTTTCGCCACCTCTGACTTGAGCGTCGATTTTTGT
GATGCTCGTCAGGGGGGCGGAGCCTATGGAAAAACGCCAGCAACGCGGCCTTTTTACGGTTCCTGGCCTT
TTGCTGGCCTTTTGCTCACATGT
