Features (pLannotate 1.2.2; 14 found; start..end, strand, type, name):
     67..94      -  repeat_region  AAV2 ITR (fragment): inverted terminal repeat of adeno-associated virus serotype 2 inverted
    123..150     -  repeat_region  AAV2 ITR (fragment): inverted terminal repeat of adeno-associated virus serotype 2 inverted
    223..811     -  rep_origin     ori: high-copy-number ColE1/pMB1/pBR322/pUC origin of replication
    982..1842    -  CDS            AmpR: β-lactamase; bla; confers resistance to ampicillin, carbenicillin, and related antibiotics
   1843..1947    -  promoter       AmpR promoter: bla
   2042..2077    +  CDS            rop (fragment): Rop protein, which maintains plasmids at low copy number; rop
   2179..2228    +  misc_feature   bom (fragment): basis of mobility region from pBR322
   2229..2684    -  rep_origin     f1 ori (sequence partly withheld): f1 bacteriophage origin of replication; arrow indicates direction of (+) strand synthesis
   2703..2754    +  misc_feature   bom (fragment): basis of mobility region from pBR322
   2759..2899    -  repeat_region  AAV2 ITR: inverted terminal repeat of adeno-associated virus serotype 2 inverted
   3017..3128    -  polyA_signal   bGH poly(A) signal: bovine growth hormone polyadenylation signal
   3145..3225    -  misc_feature   WPRE (fragment): woodchuck hepatitis virus posttranscriptional regulatory element
   3231..3388    -  misc_feature   WPRE (fragment): woodchuck hepatitis virus posttranscriptional regulatory element
   3428..4144    -  CDS            SYFP2: SYFP2 is a basic (constitutively fluorescent) yellow fluorescent protein published in 2006, derived from Aequorea victoria. It is reported to be a very rapidly-maturing monomer with moderate acid sensitivity.
>Addgene plasmid #214535 | AiP1745 - pAAV-AiE2426m-minBG-SYFP2-WPRE-BGHpA | addgene full sequence | sequence record 433047 | Addgene NGS Result
CGATTATTACTCTTACAACGCGTGCGGCCGCAGGAACCCCTAGTGATGGAGTTGGCCACTCCCTCTCTGC
GCGCTCGCTCGCTCACTGAGGCCGGGCGACCAAAGGTCGCCCGACGCCCGGGCGGCCTCAGTGAGCGAGC
GAGCGCGCAGCTGCCTGCAGGACATGTGAGCAAAAGGCCAGCAAAAGGCCAGGAACCGTAAAAAGGCCGC
GTTGCTGGCGTTTTTCCATAGGCTCCGCCCCCCTGACGAGCATCACAAAAATCGACGCTCAAGTCAGAGG
TGGCGAAACCCGACAGGACTATAAAGATACCAGGCGTTTCCCCCTGGAAGCTCCCTCGTGCGCTCTCCTG
TTCCGACCCTGCCGCTTACCGGATACCTGTCCGCCTTTCTCCCTTCGGGAAGCGTGGCGCTTTCTCATAG
CTCACGCTGTAGGTATCTCAGTTCGGTGTAGGTCGTTCGCTCCAAGCTGGGCTGTGTGCACGAACCCCCC
GTTCAGCCCGACCGCTGCGCCTTATCCGGTAACTATCGTCTTGAGTCCAACCCGGTAAGACACGACTTAT
CGCCACTGGCAGCAGCCACTGGTAACAGGATTAGCAGAGCGAGGTATGTAGGCGGTGCTACAGAGTTCTT
GAAGTGGTGGCCTAACTACGGCTACACTAGAAGAACAGTATTTGGTATCTGCGCTCTGCTGAAGCCAGTT
ACCTTCGGAAAAAGAGTTGGTAGCTCTTGATCCGGCAAACAAACCACCGCTGGTAGCGGTGGTTTTTTTG
TTTGCAAGCAGCAGATTACGCGCAGAAAAAAAGGATCTCAAGAAGATCCTTTGATCTTTTCTACGGGGTC
TGACGCTCAGTGGAACGAAAACTCACGTTAAGGGATTTTGGTCATGAGATTATCAAAAAGGATCTTCACC
TAGATCCTTTTAAATTAAAAATGAAGTTTTAAATCAATCTAAAGTATATATGAGTAAACTTGGTCTGACA
GTTACCAATGCTTAATCAGTGAGGCACCTATCTCAGCGATCTGTCTATTTCGTTCATCCATAGTTGCCTG
ACTCCCCGTCGTGTAGATAACTACGATACGGGAGGGCTTACCATCTGGCCCCAGTGCTGCAATGATACCG
CGAGACCCACGCTCACCGGCTCCAGATTTATCAGCAATAAACCAGCCAGCCGGAAGGGCCGAGCGCAGAA
GTGGTCCTGCAACTTTATCCGCCTCCATCCAGTCTATTAATTGTTGCCGGGAAGCTAGAGTAAGTAGTTC
GCCAGTTAATAGTTTGCGCAACGTTGTTGCCATTGCTACAGGCATCGTGGTGTCACGCTCGTCGTTTGGT
ATGGCTTCATTCAGCTCCGGTTCCCAACGATCAAGGCGAGTTACATGATCCCCCATGTTGTGCAAAAAAG
CGGTTAGCTCCTTCGGTCCTCCGATCGTTGTCAGAAGTAAGTTGGCCGCAGTGTTATCACTCATGGTTAT
GGCAGCACTGCATAATTCTCTTACTGTCATGCCATCCGTAAGATGCTTTTCTGTGACTGGTGAGTACTCA
ACCAAGTCATTCTGAGAATAGTGTATGCGGCGACCGAGTTGCTCTTGCCCGGCGTCAATACGGGATAATA
CCGCGCCACATAGCAGAACTTTAAAAGTGCTCATCATTGGAAAACGTTCTTCGGGGCGAAAACTCTCAAG
GATCTTACCGCTGTTGAGATCCAGTTCGATGTAACCCACTCGTGCACCCAACTGATCTTCAGCATCTTTT
ACTTTCACCAGCGTTTCTGGGTGAGCAAAAACAGGAAGGCAAAATGCCGCAAAAAAGGGAATAAGGGCGA
CACGGAAATGTTGAATACTCATACTCTTCCTTTTTCAATATTATTGAAGCATTTATCAGGGTTATTGTCT
CATGAGCGGATACATATTTGAATGTATTTAGAAAAATAAACAAATAGGGGTTCCGCGCACATTTCCCCGA
AAAGTGCCACCTGACGTCTAAGAAACCATTATTATCATGACATTAACCTATAAAAATAGGCGTATCACGA
GGCCCTTTCGTCTCGCGCGTTTCGGTGATGACGGTGAAAACCTCTGACACATGCAGCTCCCGGAGACGGT
CACAGCTTGTCTGTAAGCGGATGCCGGGAGCAGACAAGCCCGTCAGGGCGCGTCAGCGGGTGTTGGCGGG
TGTCGGGGCTGGCTTAACTATGCGGCATCAGAGCAGATTGTACTGAGAGTGCACCATAAAATTGTAAACG
TTAATATTTTGTTAAAATTCGCGTTAAATTTTTGTTAAATCAGCTCATTTTTTAACCAATAGACCGAAAT
CGGCAAAATCCCTTATAAATCAAAAGAATAGCCCGAGATAGAGT
[37 nt withheld, positions 2355-2391]
AAAGAACGTGGACTCCAACGTCAAAGG
[141 nt withheld, positions 2419-2559]
G
[46 nt withheld, positions 2561-2606]
A
[95 nt withheld, positions 2608-2702]
TATGCGGTGTGAAATACCGCACAGATGCGTAAGGAGAAAATACCGCATCAGGCGCCCCTGCAGGCAGCTG
CGCGCTCGCTCGCTCACTGAGGCCGCCCGGGCAAAGCCCGGGCGTCGGGCGACCTTTGGTCGCCCGGCCT
CAGTGAGCGAGCGAGCGCGCAGAGAGGGAGTGGCCAACTCCATCACTAGGGGTTCCTGCGGCCGCTCGGT
CCGCACGTGAGATCTCATGCCTGCTATTGTCTTCCCAATCCTCCCCCTTGCTGTCCTGCCCCACCCCACC
CCCCAGAATAGAATGACACCTACTCAGACAATGCGATGCAATTTCCTCATTTTATTAGGAAAGGACAGTG
GGAGTGGCACCTTCCAGGGTCAAGGAAGGCACGGGGGAGGGGCAAACAACAGATGGCTGGCAACTAGAAG
GCACAGTCGAAGATCTCTCGAGCCACGGAATTGTCAGTGCCCAACAGCCGAGCCCCTGTCCAGCAGCGGG
CAAGGCAGGCGGCGATGAGTTCCGCCGTGGCAAGAACTAACCAGGATTTATACAAGGAGGAGAAAATGAA
AGCCATACGGGAAGCAATAGCATGATACAAAGGCATTAAAGCAGCGTATCCACATAGCGTAAAAGGAGCA
ACATAGTTAAGAATACCAGTCAATCTTTCACAAATTTTGTAATCCAGAGGTTGATTATGATATCGAATTC
GCGGCCGCGGCGCGCCGTCGACTTACTTGTACAGCTCGTCCATGCCGAGAGTGATCCCGGCGGCGGTCAC
GAACTCCAGCAGGACCATGTGATCGCGCTTCTCGTTGGGGTCTTTGCTCAGCTTGGACTGGTAGCTCAGG
TAGTGGTTGTCGGGCAGCAGCACGGGGCCGTCGCCGATGGGGGTGTTCTGCTGGTAGTGGTCGGCGAGCT
GCACGCCGCCGTCCTCGATGTTGTGGCGGATCTTGAAGTTGGCCTTGATGCCGTTCTTCTGCTTGTCGGC
GGTGATATAGACGTTGTGGCTGTTGTAGTTGTACTCCAGCTTGTGCCCCAGGATGTTGCCGTCCTCCTTG
AAGTCGATGCCCTTCAGCTCGATGCGGTTCACCAGGGTGTCGCCCTCGAACTTCACCTCGGCGCGGGTCT
TGTAGTTGCCGTCGTCCTTGAAGAAGATGGTGCGCTCCTGGACGTAGCCTTCGGGCATGGCGGACTTGAA
GAAGTCGTGCTGCTTCATGTGGTCGGGGTAGCGGGCGAAGCACTGCACGCCGTAGCCCAGGGTGGTCACG
AGGGTGGGCCAGGGCACGGGCAGCTTGCCGGTGGTGCAGATCAGCTTCAGGGTCAGCTTGCCGTAGGTGG
CATCGCCCTCGCCCTCGCCGGACACGCTGAACTTGTGGCCGTTTACGTCGCCGTCCAGCTCGACCAGGAT
GGGCACCACCCCGGTGAACAGCTCCTCGCCCTTGCTCACCATGGTGGCGACCGGTAGCGCTAGCTTCGAA
AGATCTGGATCCCAGAAGCAAATGTAAGCAATAGATGGCTCTGCCCTGACTTTTATGCCCAGCCCGAGCT
CCG
